Addgene plasmid #188557: pMpGWBhis03-Citrine
Purpose: Binary vector for the expression of Citrine with MpIGPDm selective marker in Marchantia polymorpha (igpd mutants) .
Depositing lab: Yutaka Kodama. Depositing organization: Utsunomiya University. Publication: Selection of a histidine auxotrophic Marchantia polymorpha strain with an auxotrophic selective marker. Fukushima T, Kodama Y. Plant Biotechnol (Tokyo). 2022 Dec 25;39(4):345-354. doi: 10.5511/plantbiotechnology.22.0810a. Epub 2022 Nov 26. PubMed 37283617.
Backbone
  Vector backbone: pMpGWB103-Citrine
  Vector type: CRISPR ; Entry Vector
Growth in bacteria
  Bacterial resistance: Spectinomycin, 50 μg/mL
  Growth temperature: 37°C
  Growth strain: DH5alpha
  Copy number: Unknown
Gene/Insert
  Gene/Insert name: Citrine and MpIGPDm
  Species: M. polymorpha
Terms and licenses: Academic/Nonprofit Terms; Industry Terms: Not Available to Industry
How to cite: pMpGWBhis03-Citrine was a gift from Yutaka Kodama (Addgene plasmid # 188557 ; http://n2t.net/addgene:188557 ; RRID:Addgene_188557)
