[The description below was written by a language model from this plasmid's Addgene catalogue record and pLannotate feature annotations shown in this document.]
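Description:
pMpGWBhis03-Citrine is an Agrobacterium-type binary vector, derived from pMpGWB103-Citrine, for expressing the yellow fluorescent protein Citrine in the liverwort Marchantia polymorpha. The roughly 12 kb plasmid carries a ColE1/pUC-type origin with a pBR322 bom site for propagation in E. coli, and the pVS1 oriV, RepA and StaA functions that provide replication and stable maintenance in Agrobacterium. Bacterial selection is by spectinomycin through an aadA (SmR) gene. The catalogue lists the vector type as CRISPR/entry vector, but no Cas or guide RNA elements appear in the annotation, and the stated purpose and features are those of a binary expression clone.

Between the nopaline-type right and left T-DNA borders lie two cassettes. The Citrine coding sequence is flanked by attB1 and attB2, showing it was installed by Gateway recombination, and is followed by the NOS terminator. About 1.7 kb upstream of attB1 is unannotated, so the promoter driving Citrine is not identified in the record. The second cassette, in the opposite orientation, places an enhanced CaMV 35S promoter and a CaMV poly(A) signal around a coding region that the annotation matches to Arabidopsis HISN5B, an imidazoleglycerol-phosphate dehydratase. This presumably corresponds to the MpIGPDm marker named in the record. Remnants of lacZα and the lac promoter from the cloning backbone are also present.

Instead of an antibiotic or herbicide resistance gene, MpIGPDm serves as an auxotrophic selective marker. Introduced into histidine-auxotrophic igpd mutant plants, it should restore histidine biosynthesis so that transformants can be selected, while Citrine fluorescence provides a visible readout of transformation and expression.
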