Features (pLannotate 1.2.2; 23 found; start..end, strand, type, name):
     54..78      -  misc_feature   RB T-DNA repeat: right border repeat from nopaline C58 T-DNA
    144..298     -  CDS            lacZα (fragment): LacZα fragment of β-galactosidase; lacZ fragment
   2057..2081    +  protein_bind   attB1: mutant version of attB; recombination site for the Gateway® BP reaction BP Clonase™
   2084..2800    +  CDS            Citrine: Citrine is a basic (constitutively fluorescent) yellow fluorescent protein published in 2001, derived from Aequorea victoria. It has moderate acid sensitivity.
   2805..2829    -  protein_bind   attB2: mutant version of attB; recombination site for the Gateway® BP reaction BP Clonase™
   2861..3113    +  terminator     NOS terminator: nopaline synthase terminator and poly(A) signal
   3168..3190    -  protein_bind   lac operator (fragment): The lac repressor binds to the lac operator to inhibit transcription in E. coli. This inhibition can be relieved by adding lactose or isopropyl-β-D-thiogalactopyranoside (IPTG). lac repressor encoded by lacI
   3194..3224    -  promoter       lac promoter: promoter for the E. coli lac operon
   3239..3260    -  protein_bind   CAP binding site: CAP binding activates transcription in the presence of cAMP. E. coli catabolite activator protein
   3345..3519    -  polyA_signal   CaMV poly(A) signal: cauliflower mosaic virus polyadenylation signal
   3563..4189    -  CDS            HISN5B (fragment): HIS5B_ARATH - Experimental evidence at protein level: Swiss-Prot protein existence level 1. From Arabidopsis thaliana (Mouse-ear cress).
   4634..5310    -  promoter       CaMV 35S promoter (enhanced): cauliflower mosaic virus 35S promoter with a duplicated enhancer region
   5505..5529    -  misc_feature   LB T-DNA repeat: left border repeat from nopaline C58 T-DNA
   5788..5811    +  promoter       Pc promoter (fragment): intI1 (promoter lies within the coding sequence); class 1 integron promoter
   5987..6043    +  CDS            GmR (fragment): gentamycin acetyltransferase; aacC1; confers resistance to gentamycin
   6054..6841    +  CDS            SmR (fragment): aminoglycoside adenylyltransferase (Murphy, 1985); aadA; confers resistance to spectinomycin and streptomycin
   7087..7675    +  rep_origin     ori: high-copy-number ColE1/pMB1/pBR322/pUC origin of replication
   7861..8001    -  misc_feature   bom: basis of mobility region from pBR322
   8103..8142    -  CDS            rop (fragment): Rop protein, which maintains plasmids at low copy number; rop
   8345..8539    -  rep_origin     pVS1 oriV: origin of replication for the Pseudomonas plasmid pVS1 (Heeb et al., 2000)
   8605..9678    -  CDS            pVS1 RepA: replication protein from the Pseudomonas plasmid pVS1 (Heeb et al., 2000)
  10107..10736   -  CDS            pVS1 StaA: stability protein from the Pseudomonas plasmid pVS1 (Heeb et al., 2000)
  11296..11697   -  CDS            Y4CG_SINFN (fragment): Protein inferred from homology: Swiss-Prot protein existence level 3. From Sinorhizobium fredii (strain NBRC 101917 / NGR234).
>Addgene plasmid #188557 | pMpGWBhis03-Citrine | addgene full sequence | sequence record 393699 | Addgene NGS Result
TTTCACGCCCTTTTAAATATCCGATTATTCTAATAAACGCTCTTTTCTCTTAGGTTTACCCGCCAATATA
TCCTGTCAAACACTGATAGTTTAAACTGAAGGCGGGAAACGACAATCTGATCCAAGCTCAAGCTGCTCTA
GCATTCGCCATTCAGGCTGCGCAACTGTTGGGAAGGGCGATCGGTGCGGGCCTCTTCGCTATTACGCCAG
CTGGCGAAAGGGGGATGTGCTGCAAGGCGATTAAGTTGGGTAACGCCAGGGTTTTCCCAGTCACGACGTT
GTAAAACGACGGCCAGTGCCAAGCTTGGCCCGGGCAAATGAGTCACACACATTGTTGAGAGACATATCAA
AATAACTCAATTGTAAGGTAAGTTGATAGATTTCCCAGTTAAATGCATTATTTTAACAATATTTGTATCT
CAAATTTTCAAAATCATATCAAATTTGCAGATCTTGATGATGATTCACAACTCTGTCTTCGATTTTTGAT
TGTTAACGGGTATCGATATTTGGGTAACTTAAAAAGAATTTGCTAAAGATCTTAAAAAACAGATTAAAAA
AACCTTTCAAAATAGCTAATCCTTTAAATCCGTTTCACAATATAATGCTCATTGATGATAATCGAAAAGA
TTCCATTTTAAAGTGCATATAAATTGCTTAATTATCTCTTTCTGTCTCGTAATATTTTGTTCTCTCCTAT
TGGATCGGACCCGCATCTTCTCGATCAGTTCACTATACTAATATTTGGTCAACTTCAAGAGAGATTAGAA
CTTCGTTCTCCAAAGTGTAAAGGCCGACAAGCAGAAAAGGAAACTTCAATCAGAAGCCTTCTAGGTTTTC
CCGCGTCCCAAAAAGCGAAGGGAGGACGGGGAGGACGGTGAGGCCAGAAGAAGAAAGCAACAGTAAAATC
TCATGTGATTGCGTGCATGTCATGGATCTATGGGATGCTAGTCCACCGTTTGGAAGTATGTGCAGAAGGA
GAAAGGCGCGGGAGGCCAAAAGCGACTTCGGCCACCTCTCTACTTTCTAGAAAGTTTGCTCGCAGCTTGT
AATAAGCGCGGAAAAGGTACTCGAAAAACCGGAGCAATCGGTGTGGTATCAGCAGTCGGGTTCGCTAAAC
CTACGTCTTCTTATTTTGGAATGTTAAATTGAAAGGGCGTGCCGGCCCTAAGCACGGACGATGTGACAGA
CGGAGGAGTGTGAGCAATTCGGATGACGATGCTGGCCGGCAGTCACGACAAAGAGTCCGAAGGGGCATGG
ACAGGGCAATATATAAATGGAAAAGAGGCTTTGAATATTCCTAACCCTTCGTCGTCGGCCTCCCAACTTG
CCCTCGCATGCTGAATTGGCCGCCTATCTGCGAATGGCCGGCCGCCGACCCTAAGTCGCAATAACTTGAA
CGGAGCCGATGCAAAGTCCTTATCGAACGCTCGTTATTATAAACGGGGCAGACCTAGGTATTTAATTATA
TCAAAACCCTCCGCAATTTCGCTAATCATTCCCTAATTTCTTCTACTTTGGCGTCTAGTGCTGTGGTCGC
GCTTGCTCTCAAAGCTCGCTGGGAGGCAGTGGAGCGTCTGGCTTAAAATCGATCGCCGCAACCCTAGAGT
TCCTTTCACTTCTTTCTCTCTTGCGTGGAGAGCATCGACATCGAAGAGCTGCATCTTGTCTTCTGGTATG
CGCCTTGTGCCCTCGTCTCTGTACGTCGTTACGATTGCTCGATATTGTGATTGTCTAGACCTGAAACCCG
ACTGGAGCTTTTACGTGGTGTCGATTGGGGCCTCGAGCGAGTGATTTTTTAGGTTCGTTTTAGCCAAGTA
CATCCCACTTTGGTCAGTCCTGTTATCTCGGTAAGGTGTTCAGTTCGGTCTCTGGTGCGGAGGTGCCTCG
TAAGTTTCCTGCATGATAGATTTGTCTATCCTTGACTTGAAGAGGAGTCGAAGGTCAGCGAGGTTGGCTG
TGTGCTATGGACGTCGGTGCTCCTTGGTTCCGTGCTTCTATGGGTGTTGCCTCAACAGTATTGATGTGCC
TGCAGAAAGGTTGACTAGAGTTATCAACAAGTTTGTACAAAAAAGCAGGCTCCATGGTGAGCAAGGGCGA
GGAGCTGTTCACCGGGGTGGTGCCCATCCTGGTCGAGCTGGACGGCGACGTAAACGGCCACAAGTTCAGC
GTGTCCGGCGAGGGCGAGGGCGATGCCACCTACGGCAAGCTGACCCTGAAGTTCATCTGCACCACCGGCA
AGCTGCCCGTGCCCTGGCCCACCCTCGTGACCACCTTCGGCTACGGCCTGATGTGCTTCGCCCGCTACCC
CGACCACATGAAGCAGCACGACTTCTTCAAGTCCGCCATGCCCGAAGGCTACGTCCAGGAGCGCACCATC
TTCTTCAAGGACGACGGCAACTACAAGACCCGCGCCGAGGTGAAGTTCGAGGGCGACACCCTGGTGAACC
GCATCGAGCTGAAGGGCATCGACTTCAAGGAGGACGGCAACATCCTGGGGCACAAGCTGGAGTACAACTA
CAACAGCCACAACGTCTATATCATGGCCGACAAGCAGAAGAACGGCATCAAGGTGAACTTCAAGATCCGC
CACAACATCGAGGACGGCAGCGTGCAGCTCGCCGACCACTACCAGCAGAACACCCCCATCGGCGACGGCC
CCGTGCTGCTGCCCGACAACCACTACCTGAGCTACCAGTCCGCCCTGAGCAAAGACCCCAACGAGAAGCG
CGATCACATGGTCCTGCTGGAGTTCGTGACCGCCGCCGGGATCACTCTCGGCATGGACGAGCTGTACAAG
TGAGACCCAGCTTTCTTGTACAAAGTGGTTGATAACAGCGCTTAGAGCTCGAATTTCCCCGATCGTTCAA
ACATTTGGCAATAAAGTTTCTTAAGATTGAATCCTGTTGCCGGTCTTGCGATGATTATCATATAATTTCT
GTTGAATTACGTTAAGCATGTAATAATTAACATGTAATGCATGACGTTATTTATGAGATGGGTTTTTATG
ATTAGAGTCCCGCAATTATACATTTAATACGCGATAGAAAACAAAATATAGCGCGCAAACTAGGATAAAT
TATCGCGCGCGGTGTCATCTATGTTACTAGATCGGGAATTGGTTCCGGAACCAATTCGTAATCATGTCAT
AGCTGTTTCCTGTGTGAAATTGTTATCCGCTCACAATTCCACACAACATACGAGCCGGAAGCATAAAGTG
TAAAGCCTGGGGTGCCTAATGAGTGAGCTAACTCACATTAGGCTGAATTAGGCGCGCCTATTTCTGAATT
CAACACATTGCGGACGTTTTTAATGTACTGAATTAACGCCGAATTAATTCGGGGGATCTGGATTTTAGTA
CTGGATTTTGGTTTTAGGAATTAGAAATTTTATTGATAGAAGTATTTTACAAATACAAATACATACTAAG
GGTTTCTTATATGCTCAACACATGAGCGAAACCCTATAGGAACCCTAATTCCCTTATCTGGGAACTACTC
ACACATTATTATGGAGAAACTCGAGCTTGTCGATCGACAGATCCCGGTCGGCATCTACTTCATGCGCGAG
ATAAGACCCCCTTAGAGCTTGGAACGGATCCCTTTCTTCTCGTATCATATTCAAGCGCCTGTCGCAGAGC
TCTGGCAAAAGCTTTGAAAGTAGCCTCGATGATGTGGTGAGAATTGGTTCCCGCAAGCTTGCGAATATGG
AGGGTCATTCCAGACGTGTTCACCACCGATTGGAAAAAATGCTCCACCAACTGTGTATCGTAGGTACCAA
CTCGTTGAGTGGGAATGTCTACATTATACCCCAAAAATGGTCTTCCTGATAAATCCAAAACAACATGGAT
CAGAGCTTCATCAAGTGGAGCCGAAAAATCCCCAAAGCGATATATGCCCTTCCTATCTCCTAAGGCCTGG
AGTAATGCAGTTCCGACAGCCAAACCAATGTCCTCGTTCGTGTGATGATCATCAATGTGAATGTCGCCCT
TTGCCTTCACTGTCACATCTAACAGTCCATGCGACGCAAGTTGATCTAGCATGTGATCGAGAAAGGGTAT
GCCGGTGTCACAGTCGCAGATTCCTGTCCCGTCCAGATTCAATTCTACTTCCACGCTAGTTTCCTTCGTC
ACCCGAGACACACTTCCAATTCTAGGTAGCACTTGTTCGGTAGTGTGAGTGTTAGCGGGCTCTACGATGA
CGCCACCACCTACAGAAGTGGCACTAATTCTAGTTTCCAACCTCCTCGAACTTCTTCCTTCCCTCTGAGA
AGACGATGGTACAGCAACTGATTTTAATTCGGAGTAAAGCGGACAATAATCGCCCACGGGATAAAACTCC
TCGTTCGCTTGGCCTACACCGACGGCTGCCCGAGCCGCAGAACTCTGTTTACGACTCTGAGTCAACAAAT
CTAAGGATAATCGCCCGACTGCTGCTCCGATCCAGCCCAGTCCTTTCGAATTCCTCGTACTCCGTTCAGG
CGTGCCATTTCCACACTGAGTTATAGCTGCTGGACTCGCCAGCCGAACAGCAGACCAGTTAGCAGTTGTG
GCTGCCACCCACGCCATATCTCATTGCCCCCCGGATCTGCGAAAGCTCGAGAGAGATAGATTTGTAGAGA
GAGACTGGTGATTTCAGCGTGTCCTCTCCAAATGAAATGAACTTCCTTATATAGAGGAAGGGTCTTGCGA
AGGATAGTGGGATTGTGCGTCATCCCTTACGTCAGTGGAGATATCACATCAATCCACTTGCTTTGAAGAC
GTGGTTGGAACGTCTTCTTTTTCCACGATGCTCCTCGTGGGTGGGGGTCCATCTTTGGGACCACTGTCGG
CAGAGGCATCTTGAACGATAGCCTTTCCTTTATCGCAATGATGGCATTTGTAGGTGCCACCTTCCTTTTC
TACTGTCCTTTTGATGAAGTGACAGATAGCTGGGCAATGGAATCCGAGGAGGTTTCCCGATATTACCCTT
TGTTGAAAAGTCTCAATAGCCCTTTGGTCTTCTGAGACTGTATCTTTGATATTCTTGGAGTAGACGAGAG
TGTCGTGCTCCACCATGTTCACATCAATCCACTTGCTTTGAAGACGTGGTTGGAACGTCTTCTTTTTCCA
CGATGCTCCTCGTGGGTGGGGGTCCATCTTTGGGACCACTGTCGGCAGAGGCATCTTGAACGATAGCCTT
TCCTTTATCGCAATGATGGCATTTGTAGGTGCCACCTTCCTTTTCTACTGTCCTTTTGATGAAGTGACAG
ATAGCTGGGCAATGGAATCCGAGGAGGTTTCCCGATATTACCCTTTGTTGAAAAGTCTCAATAGCCCTTT
GGTCTTCTGAGACTGTATCTTTGATATTCTTGGAGTAGACGAGAGTGTCGTGCTCCACCATGTTGGCAAG
CTGCTCTAGCCAATACGCAAACCGAATTCAGAAATAAATTCAGCCTAATTCGGCGTTAATTCAGTACATT
AAAAACGTCCGCAATGTGTTATTAAGTTGTCTAAGCGTCAATTTGTTTACACCACAATATATCCTGCCAC
CAGCCAGCCAACAGCTCCCCGACCGGCAGCTCGGCACAAAATCACCACTCGATACAGGCAGCCCATCAGT
CCGGGACGGCGTCAGCGGGAGAGCCGTTGTAAGGCGGCAGACTTTGCTCATGTTACCGATGCTATTCGGA
AGAACGGCAACTAAGCTGCCGGGTTTGAAACACGGATGATCTCGCGGAGGGTAGCATGTTGATTGTAACG
ATGACAGAGCGTTGCTGCCTGTGATCAATTCGGGCACGAACCCAGTGGACATAAGCCTGTTCGGTTCGTA
AGCTGTAATGCAAGTAGCGTATGCGCTCACGCAACTGGTCCAGAACCTTGACCGAACGCAGCGGTGGTAA
CGGCGCAGTGGCGGTTTTCATGGCTTGTTATGACTGTTTTTTTGGGGTACAGTCTATGCCTCGGGCATCC
AAGCAGCAAGCGCGTTACGCCGTGGGTCGATGTTTGATGTTATGGAGCAGCAACGATGTTACGCAGCAGG
GCAGTCGCCCTAAAACAAAGTTAAACATCATGGGGGAAGCGGTGATCGCCGAAGTATCGACTCAACTATC
AGAGGTAGTTGGCGTCATCGAGCGCCATCTCGAACCGACGTTGCTGGCCGTACATTTGTACGGCTCCGCA
GTGGATGGCGGCCTGAAGCCACACAGTGATATTGATTTGCTGGTTACGGTGACCGTAAGGCTTGATGAAA
CAACGCGGCGAGCTTTGATCAACGACCTTTTGGAAACTTCGGCTTCCCCTGGAGAGAGCGAGATTCTCCG
CGCTGTAGAAGTCACCATTGTTGTGCACGACGACATCATTCCGTGGCGTTATCCAGCTAAGCGCGAACTG
CAATTTGGAGAATGGCAGCGCAATGACATTCTTGCAGGTATCTTCGAGCCAGCCACGATCGACATTGATC
TGGCTATCTTGCTGACAAAAGCAAGAGAACATAGCGTTGCCTTGGTAGGTCCAGCGGCGGAGGAACTCTT
TGATCCGGTTCCTGAACAGGATCTATTTGAGGCGCTAAATGAAACCTTAACGCTATGGAACTCGCCGCCC
GACTGGGCTGGCGATGAGCGAAATGTAGTGCTTACGTTGTCCCGCATTTGGTACAGCGCAGTAACCGGCA
AAATCGCGCCGAAGGATGTCGCTGCCGACTGGGCAATGGAGCGCCTGCCGGCCCAGTATCAGCCCGTCAT
ACTTGAAGCTAGACAGGCTTATCTTGGACAAGAAGAAGATCGCTTGGCCTCGCGCGCAGATCAGTTGGAA
GAATTTGTCCACTACGTGAAAGGCGAGATCACCAAGGTAGTCGGCAAATAATGTCTAGCTAGAAATTCGT
TCAAGCCGACGCCGCTTCGCGGCGCGGCTTAACTCAAGCGTTAGATGCACTAAGCACATAATTGCTCACA
GCCAAACTATCAGGTCAAGTCTGCTTTTATTATTTTTAAGCGTGCATAATAAGCCCTACACAAATTGGGA
GATATATCATGCATGACCAAAATCCCTTAACGTGAGTTTTCGTTCCACTGAGCGTCAGACCCCGTAGAAA
AGATCAAAGGATCTTCTTGAGATCCTTTTTTTCTGCGCGTAATCTGCTGCTTGCAAACAAAAAAACCACC
GCTACCAGCGGTGGTTTGTTTGCCGGATCAAGAGCTACCAACTCTTTTTCCGAAGGTAACTGGCTTCAGC
AGAGCGCAGATACCAAATACTGTCCTTCTAGTGTAGCCGTAGTTAGGCCACCACTTCAAGAACTCTGTAG
CACCGCCTACATACCTCGCTCTGCTAATCCTGTTACCAGTGGCTGCTGCCAGTGGCGATAAGTCGTGTCT
TACCGGGTTGGACTCAAGACGATAGTTACCGGATAAGGCGCAGCGGTCGGGCTGAACGGGGGGTTCGTGC
ACACAGCCCAGCTTGGAGCGAACGACCTACACCGAACTGAGATACCTACAGCGTGAGCTATGAGAAAGCG
CCACGCTTCCCGAAGGGAGAAAGGCGGACAGGTATCCGGTAAGCGGCAGGGTCGGAACAGGAGAGCGCAC
GAGGGAGCTTCCAGGGGGAAACGCCTGGTATCTTTATAGTCCTGTCGGGTTTCGCCACCTCTGACTTGAG
CGTCGATTTTTGTGATGCTCGTCAGGGGGGCGGAGCCTATGGAAAAACGCCAGCAACGCGGCCTTTTTAC
GGTTCCTGGCCTTTTGCTGGCCTTTTGCTCACATGTTCTTTCCTGCGTTATCCCCTGATTCTGTGGATAA
CCGTATTACCGCCTTTGAGTGAGCTGATACCGCTCGCCGCAGCCGAACGACCGAGCGCAGCGAGTCAGTG
AGCGAGGAAGCGGAAGAGCGCCTGATGCGGTATTTTCTCCTTACGCATCTGTGCGGTATTTCACACCGCA
TATGGTGCACTCTCAGTACAATCTGCTCTGATGCCGCATAGTTAAGCCAGTATACACTCCGCTATCGCTA
CGTGACTGGGTCATGGCTGCGCCCCGACACCCGCCAACACCCGCTGACGCGCCCTGACGGGCTTGTCTGC
TCCCGGCATCCGCTTACAGACAAGCTGTGACCGTCTCCGGGAGCTGCATGTGTCAGAGGTTTTCACCGTC
ATCACCGAAACGCGCGAGGCAGGGTGCCTTGATGTGGGCGCCGGCGGTCGAGTGGCGACGGCGCGGCTTG
TCCGCGCCCTGGTAGATTGCCTGGCCGTAGGCCAGCCATTTTTGAGCGGCCAGCGGCCGCGATAGGCCGA
CGCGAAGCGGCGGGGCGTAGGGAGCGCAGCGACCGAAGGGTAGGCGCTTTTTGCAGCTCTTCGGCTGTGC
GCTGGCCAGACAGTTATGCACAGGCCAGGCGGGTTTTAAGAGTTTTAATAAGTTTTAAAGAGTTTTAGGC
GGAAAAATCGCCTTTTTTCTCTTTTATATCAGTCACTTACATGTGTGACCGGTTCCCAATGTACGGCTTT
GGGTTCCCAATGTACGGGTTCCGGTTCCCAATGTACGGCTTTGGGTTCCCAATGTACGTGCTATCCACAG
GAAAGAGACCTTTTCGACCTTTTTCCCCTGCTAGGGCAATTTGCCCTAGCATCTGCTCCGTACATTAGGA
ACCGGCGGATGCTTCGCCCTCGATCAGGTTGCGGTAGCGCATGACTAGGATCGGGCCAGCCTGCCCCGCC
TCCTCCTTCAAATCGTACTCCGGCAGGTCATTTGACCCGATCAGCTTGCGCACGGTGAAACAGAACTTCT
TGAACTCTCCGGCGCTGCCACTGCGTTCGTAGATCGTCTTGAACAACCATCTGGCTTCTGCCTTGCCTGC
GGCGCGGCGTGCCAGGCGGTAGAGAAAACGGCCGATGCCGGGATCGATCAAAAAGTAATCGGGGTGAACC
GTCAGCACGTCCGGGTTCTTGCCTTCTGTGATCTCGCGGTACATCCAATCAGCTAGCTCGATCTCGATGT
ACTCCGGCCGCCCGGTTTCGCTCTTTACGATCTTGTAGCGGCTAATCAAGGCTTCACCCTCGGATACCGT
CACCAGGCGGCCGTTCTTGGCCTTCTTCGTACGCTGCATGGCAACGTGCGTGGTGTTTAACCGAATGCAG
GTTTCTACCAGGTCGTCTTTCTGCTTTCCGCCATCGGCTCGCCGGCAGAACTTGAGTACGTCCGCAACGT
GTGGACGGAACACGCGGCCGGGCTTGTCTCCCTTCCCTTCCCGGTATCGGTTCATGGATTCGGTTAGATG
GGAAACCGCCATCAGTACCAGGTCGTAATCCCACACACTGGCCATGCCGGCCGGCCCTGCGGAAACCTCT
ACGTGCCCGTCTGGAAGCTCGTAGCGGATCACCTCGCCAGCTCGTCGGTCACGCTTCGACAGACGGAAAA
CGGCCACGTCCATGATGCTGCGACTATCGCGGGTGCCCACGTCATAGAGCATCGGAACGAAAAAATCTGG
TTGCTCGTCGCCCTTGGGCGGCTTCCTAATCGACGGCGCACCGGCTGCCGGCGGTTGCCGGGATTCTTTG
CGGATTCGATCAGCGGCCGCTTGCCACGATTCACCGGGGCGTGCTTCTGCCTCGATGCGTTGCCGCTGGG
CGGCCTGCGCGGCCTTCAACTTCTCCACCAGGTCATCACCCAGCGCCGCGCCGATTTGTACCGGGCCGGA
TGGTTTGCGACCGCTCACGCCGATTCCTCGGGCTTGGGGGTTCCAGTGCCATTGCAGGGCCGGCAGACAA
CCCAGCCGCTTACGCCTGGCCAACCGCCCGTTCCTCCACACATGGGGCATTCCACGGCGTCGGTGCCTGG
TTGTTCTTGATTTTCCATGCCGCCTCCTTTAGCCGCTAAAATTCATCTACTCATTTATTCATTTGCTCAT
TTACTCTGGTAGCTGCGCGATGTATTCAGATAGCAGCTCGGTAATGGTCTTGCCTTGGCGTACCGCGTAC
ATCTTCAGCTTGGTGTGATCCTCCGCCGGCAACTGAAAGTTGACCCGCTTCATGGCTGGCGTGTCTGCCA
GGCTGGCCAACGTTGCAGCCTTGCTGCTGCGTGCGCTCGGACGGCCGGCACTTAGCGTGTTTGTGCTTTT
GCTCATTTTCTCTTTACCTCATTAACTCAAATGAGTTTTGATTTAATTTCAGCGGCCAGCGCCTGGACCT
CGCGGGCAGCGTCGCCCTCGGGTTCTGATTCAAGAACGGTTGTGCCGGCGGCGGCAGTGCCTGGGTAGCT
CACGCGCTGCGTGATACGGGACTCAAGAATGGGCAGCTCGTACCCGGCCAGCGCCTCGGCAACCTCACCG
CCGATGCGCGTGCCTTTGATCGCCCGCGACACGACAAAGGCCGCTTGTAGCCTTCCATCCGTGACCTCAA
TGCGCTGCTTAACCAGCTCCACCAGGTCGGCGGTGGCCCATATGTCGTAAGGGCTTGGCTGCACCGGAAT
CAGCACGAAGTCGGCTGCCTTGATCGCGGACACAGCCAAGTCCGCCGCCTGGGGCGCTCCGTCGATCACT
ACGAAGTCGCGCCGGCCGATGGCCTTCACGTCGCGGTCAATCGTCGGGCGGTCGATGCCGACAACGGTTA
GCGGTTGATCTTCCCGCACGGCCGCCCAATCGCGGGCACTGCCCTGGGGATCGGAATCGACTAACAGAAC
ATCGGCCCCGGCGAGTTGCAGGGCGCGGGCTAGATGGGTTGCGATGGTCGTCTTGCCTGACCCGCCTTTC
TGGTTAAGTACAGCGATAACCTTCATGCGTTCCCCTTGCGTATTTGTTTATTTACTCATCGCATCATATA
CGCAGCGACCGCATGACGCAAGCTGTTTTACTCAAATACACATCACCTTTTTAGACGGCGGCGCTCGGTT
TCTTCAGCGGCCAAGCTGGCCGGCCAGGCCGCCAGCTTGGCATCAGACAAACCGGCCAGGATTTCATGCA
GCCGCACGGTTGAGACGTGCGCGGGCGGCTCGAACACGTACCCGGCCGCGATCATCTCCGCCTCGATCTC
TTCGGTAATGAAAAACGGTTCGTCCTGGCCGTCCTGGTGCGGTTTCATGCTTGTTCCTCTTGGCGTTCAT
TCTCGGCGGCCGCCAGGGCGTCGGCCTCGGTCAATGCGTCCTCACGGAAGGCACCGCGCCGCCTGGCCTC
GGTGGGCGTCACTTCCTCGCTGCGCTCAAGTGCGCGGTACAGGGTCGAGCGATGCACGCCAAGCAGTGCA
GCCGCCTCTTTCACGGTGCGGCCTTCCTGGTCGATCAGCTCGCGGGCGTGCGCGATCTGTGCCGGGGTGA
GGGTAGGGCGGGGGCCAAACTTCACGCCTCGGGCCTTGGCGGCCTCGCGCCCGCTCCGGGTGCGGTCGAT
GATTAGGGAACGCTCGAACTCGGCAATGCCGGCGAACACGGTCAACACCATGCGGCCGGCCGGCGTGGTG
GTGTCGGCCCACGGCTCTGCCAGGCTACGCAGGCCCGCGCCGGCCTCCTGGATGCGCTCGGCAATGTCCA
GTAGGTCGCGGGTGCTGCGGGCCAGGCGGTCTAGCCTGGTCACTGTCACAACGTCGCCAGGGCGTAGGTG
GTCAAGCATCCTGGCCAGCTCCGGGCGGTCGCGCCTGGTGCCGGTGATCTTCTCGGAAAACAGCTTGGTG
CAGCCGGCCGCGTGCAGTTCGGCCCGTTGGTTGGTCAAGTCCTGGTCGTCGGTGCTGACGCGGGCATAGC
CCAGCAGGCCAGCGGCGGCGCTCTTGTTCATGGCGTAATGTCTCCGGTTCTAGTCGCAAGTATTCTACTT
TATGCGACTAAAACACGCGACAAGAAAACGCCAGGAAAAGGGCAGGGCGGCAGCCTGTCGCGTAACTTAG
GACTTGTGCGACATGTCGTTTTCAGAAGACGGCTGCACTGAACGTCAGAAGCCGACTGCACTATAGCAGC
GGAGGGGTTGGATCAAAGTACTTTGATCCCGAGGGGAACCCTGTGGTTGGCATGCACATACAAATGGACG
AACGGATAAACCT
